Addgene plasmid #35947: pAC-4CL1
Depositing lab: Claudia Schmidt-dannert. Depositing organization: University of Minnesota. Publication: Biosynthesis of plant-specific stilbene polyketides in metabolically engineered Escherichia coli. Watts KT, Lee PC, Schmidt-Dannert C. BMC Biotechnol. 2006 Mar 21;6:22. 10.1186/1472-6750-6-22 PubMed 16551366.
Backbone
  Vector backbone: pAC
  Backbone size w/o insert (bp): 4449
  Vector type: Bacterial Expression, Synthetic Biology
Growth in bacteria
  Bacterial resistance: Chloramphenicol, 25 μg/mL
  Growth temperature: 37°C
  Growth strain: Top10/P3
  Copy number: High Copy
Gene/Insert
  Gene/Insert name: 4-coumaroyl CoA ligase 1 (alt names: 4CL; 4CL1)
  Species: A. thaliana (mustard weed)
  Insert size (bp): 1722
  GenBank ID: U18675.1
  Entrez Gene: 4CL1 (a.k.a. AT1G51680, 4-COUMARATE:COA LIGASE, 4-COUMARATE:COA LIGASE 1, 4-coumarate:CoA ligase 1, 4CL.1, ARABIDOPSIS THALIANA 4-COUMARATE:COA LIGASE 1, AT4CL1, F19C24.11, F19C24_11)
  Promoter: pLac-mod
  Cloning method: Restriction Enzyme; 5′ cloning site NcoI (not destroyed); 3′ cloning site NcoI (not destroyed)
  Sequencing primers: 5′ TGT TGT GTG GAA TTG TGA GCG TCT AGA; 3′ GCA CAG ATG CGT AAG GAG AAA ATA CC
Terms and licenses: Academic/Nonprofit Terms; Industry Terms: Not Available to Industry
Depositor comments: Initial gene cloning described in the following: "Exploring Recombinant Flavonoid Biosynthesis in Metabolically Engineered Escherichia coli" (2004)Kevin T. Watts, Pyung Cheon Lee Dr., Claudia Schmidt-Dannert Prof. ChemBioChem. DOI: 10.1002/cbic.200300783
How to cite: pAC-4CL1 was a gift from Claudia Schmidt-dannert (Addgene plasmid # 35947 ; http://n2t.net/addgene:35947 ; RRID:Addgene_35947)
