[The description below was written by a language model from this plasmid's Addgene catalogue record and pLannotate feature annotations shown in this document.]
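Description:
pAC-4CL1 is a bacterial expression plasmid built on the pAC backbone for metabolic engineering in Escherichia coli. The annotated 6,156-nt depositor sequence shows a p15A origin of replication together with a chloramphenicol acetyltransferase gene driven by its native cat promoter, a layout typical of pACYC184-type vectors. The catalogue lists the plasmid as high copy, whereas p15A is generally regarded as a medium-copy origin; its practical value is compatibility with ColE1-type plasmids, so several pathway plasmids can coexist in one cell. Selection is by chloramphenicol. The tetracycline resistance gene appears only as several separated fragments flanking the expression cassette, which suggests the cassette was inserted into that gene and disrupted it, so tetracycline resistance should not be assumed. Small remnants annotated as IS1, RSF ori, bom and resD appear to be backbone carry-over with no stated function.

The payload is the Arabidopsis thaliana 4-coumaroyl CoA ligase 1 (4CL1) coding sequence, recorded as a 1,722 bp insert cloned with NcoI at both ends. It sits downstream of a CAP binding site and lac promoter, which the record describes as a modified lac promoter (pLac-mod); the nature of the modification is not stated, and no tags or fusion partners are annotated. 4CL1 converts hydroxy- and methoxy-substituted cinnamic acids such as 4-coumaric acid into their CoA thioesters, the activated starter units for phenylpropanoid-derived compounds. The associated work concerns recombinant flavonoid and stilbene polyketide biosynthesis in engineered E. coli. There, this plasmid would supply the CoA-ligase step, with the downstream plant polyketide synthases presumably expressed from other plasmids.
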