Features (pLannotate 1.2.2; 15 found; start..end, strand, type, name):
    220..322     -  promoter       cat promoter: promoter of the E. coli cat gene encoding chloramphenicol acetyltransferase
    443..586     +  mobile_element IS1 (fragment): prokaryotic transposable element IS1
    705..760     -  rep_origin     RSF ori (fragment): Plasmids containing the RSF 1030 origin of replication can be propagated in E. coli cells that contain additional plasmids with compatible origins.
    848..1392    -  rep_origin     p15A ori: Plasmids containing the medium-copy-number p15A origin of replication can be propagated in E. coli cells that contain a second plasmid with the ColE1 origin.
   1504..1532    +  promoter       tet promoter: E. coli promoter for tetracycline efflux protein gene
   1580..1874    +  CDS            TcR (fragment): tetracycline efflux protein; tet; confers resistance to tetracycline
   1909..1930    +  protein_bind   CAP binding site: CAP binding activates transcription in the presence of cAMP. E. coli catabolite activator protein
   1945..1975    +  promoter       lac promoter: promoter for the E. coli lac operon
   2034..3716    +  CDS            4CL1: 4CL1_ARATH - Experimental evidence at protein level: Swiss-Prot protein existence level 1. Produces CoA thioesters of a variety of hydroxy- and methoxy- substituted cinnamic acids, which are used to synthesize several phenylpropanoid-derived compounds, including anthocyanins, flavonoids, isoflavonoids, coumarins, lignin, suberin and wall-bound phenolics. From Arabidopsis thaliana (Mouse-ear cress).
   3734..3780    -  misc_feature   bom (fragment): basis of mobility region from pBR322
   3781..4682    +  CDS            TcR (fragment): tetracycline efflux protein; tet; confers resistance to tetracycline
   5186..5279    +  CDS            TcR (fragment): tetracycline efflux protein; tet; confers resistance to tetracycline
   5276..5333    -  CDS            TcR (fragment): tetracycline efflux protein; tet; confers resistance to tetracycline
   5323..5418    +  CDS            resD (fragment): REDF_ECOLI - Also known as D. Protein inferred from homology: Swiss-Prot protein existence level 3. Acts as a repressor of transcription and as a site-specific resolvase that cleaves at the RfsF site. From Escherichia coli (strain K12).
   5716..219     -  CDS            CmR (across the origin): chloramphenicol acetyltransferase; cat; confers resistance to chloramphenicol
>Addgene plasmid #35947 | pAC-4CL1 | depositor full sequence | sequence record 44209 | pAC-4CL1 sequence 6156 bps
GAATTCCGGATGAGCATTCATCAGGCGGGCAAGAATGTGAATAAAGGCCGGATAAAACTTGTGCTTATTT
TTCTTTACGGTCTTTAAAAAGGCCGTAATATCCAGCTGAACGGTCTGGTTATAGGTACATTGAGCAACTG
ACTGAAATGCCTCAAAATGTTCTTTACGATGCCATTGGGATATATCAACGGTGGTATATCCAGTGATTTT
TTTCTCCATTTTAGCTTCCTTAGCTCCTGAAAATCTCGATAACTCAAAAAATACGCCCGGTAGTGATCTT
ATTTCATTATGGTGAAAGTTGGAACCTCTTACGTGCCGATCAACGTCTCATTTTCGCCAAAAGTTGGCCC
AGGGCTTCCCGGTATCAACAGGGACACCAGGATTTATTTATTCTGCGAAGTGATCTTCCGTCACAGGTAT
TTATTCGGCGCAAAGTGCGTCGGGTGATGCTGCCAACTTACTGATTTAGTGTATGATGGTGTTTTTGAGG
TGCTCCAGTGGCTTCTGTTTCTATCAGCTGTCCCTCCTGTTCAGCTACTGACGGGGTGGTGCGTAACGGC
AAAAGCACCGCCGGACATCAGCGCTAGCGGAGTGTATACTGGCTTACTATGTTGGCACTGATGAGGGTGT
CAGTGAAGTGCTTCATGTGGCAGGAGAAAAAAGGCTGCACCGGTGCGTCAGCAGAATATGTGATACAGGA
TATATTCCGCTTCCTCGCTCACTGACTCGCTACGCTCGGTCGTTCGACTGCGGCGAGCGGAAATGGCTTA
CGAACGGGGCGGAGATTTCCTGGAAGATGCCAGGAAGATACTTAACAGGGAAGTGAGAGGGCCGCGGCAA
AGCCGTTTTTCCATAGGCTCCGCCCCCCTGACAAGCATCACGAAATCTGACGCTCAAATCAGTGGTGGCG
AAACCCGACAGGACTATAAAGATACCAGGCGTTTCCCCTGGCGGCTCCCTCGTGCGCTCTCCTGTTCCTG
CCTTTCGGTTTACCGGTGTCATTCCGCTGTTATGGCCGCGTTTGTCTCATTCCACGCCTGACACTCAGTT
CCGGGTAGGCAGTTCGCTCCAAGCTGGACTGTATGCACGAACCCCCCGTTCAGTCCGACCGCTGCGCCTT
ATCCGGTAACTATCGTCTTGAGTCCAACCCGGAAAGACATGCAAAAGCACCACTGGCAGCAGCCACTGGT
AATTGATTTAGAGGAGTTAGTCTTGAAGTCATGCGCCGGTTAAGGCTAAACTGAAAGGACAAGTTTTGGT
GACTGCGCTCCTCCAAGCCAGTTACCTCGGTTCAAAGAGTTGGTAGCTCAGAGAACCTTCGAAAAACCGC
CCTGCAAGGCGGTTTTTTCGTTTTCAGAGCAAGAGATTACGCGCAGACCAAAACGATCTCAAGAAGATCA
TCTTATTAATCAGATAAAATATTTCAAGATTTCAGTGCAATTTATCTCTTCAAATGTAGCACCTGAAGTC
AGCCCCATACGATATAAGTTGTAATTCTCATGTTTGACAGCTTATCATCGATAAGCTTTAATGCGGTAGT
TTATCACAGTTAAATTGCTAACGCAGTCAGGCACCGTGTATGAAATCTAACAATGCGCTCATCGTCATCC
TCGGCACCGTCACCCTGGATGCTGTAGGCATAGGCTTGGTTATGCCGGTACTGCCGGGCCTCTTGCGGGA
TATCGTCCATTCCGACAGCATCGCCAGTCACTATGGCGTGCTGCTAGCGCTATATGCGTTGATGCAATTT
CTATGCGCACCCGTTCTCGGAGCACTGTCCGACCGCTTTGGCCGCCGCCCAGTCCTGCTCGCTTCGCTAC
TTGGAGCCACTATCGACTACGCGATCATGGCGACCACACCCGTCCTGTGGATCCCCGACTGGAAAGCGGG
CAGTGAGCGCAACGCAATTAATGTGAGTTAGCTCACTCATTAGGCACCCCAGGCTTTACACTTTATGCTT
CCGGCTCGTATGTTGTGTGGAATTGTGAGCGTCTAGAGCGCCCGGGGAATTCCCCATGGAGGAGGATTAC
AAAATGGCGCCACAAGAACAAGCAGTTTCTCAGGTGATGGAGAAACAGAGCAACAACAACAACAGTGACG
TCATTTTCCGATCAAAGTTACCGGATATTTACATCCCGAACCACCTATCTCTCCACGACTACATCTTCCA
AAACATCTCCGAATTCGCCACTAAGCCTTGCCTAATCAACGGACCAACCGGCCACGTGTACACTTACTCC
GACGTCCACGTCATCTCCCGCCAAATCGCCGCCAATTTTCACAAACTCGGCGTTAACCAAAACGACGTCG
TCATGCTCCTCCTCCCAAACTGTCCCGAATTCGTCCTCTCTTTCCTCGCCGCCTCCTTCCGCGGCGCAAC
CGCCACCGCCGCAAACCCTTTCTTCACTCCGGCGGAGATAGCTAAACAAGCCAAAGCCTCCAACACCAAA
CTCATAATCACCGAAGCTCGTTACGTCGACAAAATCAAACCACTTCAAAACGACGACGGAGTAGTCATCG
TCTGCATCGACGACAACGAATCCGTGCCAATCCCTGAAGGCTGCCTCCGCTTCACCGAGTTGACTCAGTC
GACAACCGAGGCATCAGAAGTCATCGACTCGGTGGAGATTTCACCGGACGACGTGGTGGCACTACCTTAC
TCCTCTGGCACGACGGGATTACCAAAAGGAGTGATGCTGACTCACAAGGGACTAGTCACGAGCGTTGCTC
AGCAAGTCGACGGCGAGAACCCGAATCTTTATTTCCACAGCGATGACGTCATACTCTGTGTTTTGCCCAT
GTTTCATATCTACGCTTTGAACTCGATCATGTTGTGTGGTCTTAGAGTTGGTGCGGCGATTCTGATAATG
CCGAAGTTTGAGATCAATCTGCTATTGGAGCTGATCCAGAGGTGTAAAGTGACGGTGGCTCCGATGGTTC
CGCCGATTGTGTTGGCCATTGCGAAGTCTTCGGAGACGGAGAAGTATGATTTGAGCTCGATAAGAGTGGT
GAAATCTGGTGCTGCTCCTCTTGGTAAAGAACTTGAAGATGCCGTTAATGCCAAGTTTCCTAATGCCAAA
CTCGGTCAGGGATACGGAATGACGGAAGCAGGTCCAGTGCTAGCAATGTCGTTAGGTTTTGCAAAGGAAC
CTTTTCCGGTTAAGTCAGGAGCTTGTGGTACTGTTGTAAGAAATGCTGAGATGAAAATAGTTGATCCAGA
CACCGGAGATTCTCTTTCGAGGAATCAACCCGGTGAGATTTGTATTCGTGGTCACCAGATCATGAAAGGT
TACCTCAACAATCCGGCAGCTACAGCAGAGACCATTGATAAAGACGGTTGGCTTCATACTGGAGATATTG
GATTGATCGATGACGATGACGAGCTTTTCATCGTTGATCGATTGAAAGAACTTATCAAGTATAAAGGTTT
TCAGGTAGCTCCGGCTGAGCTAGAGGCTTTGCTCATCGGTCATCCTGACATTACTGATGTTGCTGTTGTC
GCAATGAAAGAAGAAGCAGCTGGTGAAGTTCCTGTTGCATTTGTGGTGAAATCGAAGGATTCGGAGTTAT
CAGAAGATGATGTGAAGCAATTCGTGTCGAAACAGGTTGTGTTTTACAAGAGAATCAACAAAGTGTTCTT
CACTGAATCCATTCCTAAAGCTCCATCAGGGAAGATATTGAGGAAAGATCTGAGGGCAAAACTAGCAAAT
GGATTGTGACCATGGGCGGCCGCTGCGGTATTTTCTCCTTACGCATCTGTGCGGTATTTCACACCGCATA
GGATCCTCTACGCCGGACGCATCGTGGCCGGCATCACCGGCGCCACAGGTGCGGTTGCTGGCGCCTATAT
CGCCGACATCACCGATGGGGAAGATCGGGCTCGCCACTTCGGGCTCATGAGCGCTTGTTTCGGCGTGGGT
ATGGTGGCAGGCCCCGTGGCCGGGGGACTGTTGGGCGCCATCTCCTTGCATGCACCATTCCTTGCGGCGG
CGGTGCTCAACGGCCTCAACCTACTACTGGGCTGCTTCCTAATGCAGGAGTCGCATAAGGGAGAGCGTCG
ACCGATGCCCTTGAGAGCCTTCAACCCAGTCAGCTCCTTCCGGTGGGCGCGGGGCATGACTATCGTCGCC
GCACTTATGACTGTCTTCTTTATCATGCAACTCGTAGGACAGGTGCCGGCAGCGCTCTGGGTCATTTTCG
GCGAGGACCGCTTTCGCTGGAGCGCGACGATGATCGGCCTGTCGCTTGCGGTATTCGGAATCTTGCACGC
CCTCGCTCAAGCCTTCGTCACTGGTCCCGCCACCAAACGTTTCGGCGAGAAGCAGGCCATTATCGCCGGC
ATGGCGGCCGACGCGCTGGGCTACGTCTTGCTGGCGTTCGCGACGCGAGGCTGGATGGCCTTCCCCATTA
TGATTCTTCTCGCTTCCGGCGGCATCGGGATGCCCGCGTTGCAGGCCATGCTGTCCAGGCAGGTAGATGA
CGACCATCAGGGACAGCTTCAAGGATCGCTCGCGGCTCTTACCAGCCTAACTTCGATCACTGGACCGCTG
ATCGTCACGGCGATTTATGCCGCCTCGGCGAGCACATGGAACGGGTTGGCATGGATTGTAGGCGCCGCCC
TATACCTTGTCTGCCTCCCCGCGTTGCGTCGCGGTGCATGGAGCCGGGCCACCTCGACCTGAATGGAAGC
CGGCGGCACCTCGCTAACGGATTCACCACTCCAAGAATTGGAGCCAATCAATTCTTGCGGAGAACTGTGA
ATGCGCAAACCAACCCTTGGCAGAACATATCCATCGCGTCCGCCATCTCCAGCAGCCGCACGCGGCGCAT
CTCGGGCAGCGTTGGGTCCTGGCCACGGGTGCGCATGATCGTGCTCCTGTCGTTGAGGACCCGGCTAGGC
TGGCGGGGTTGCCTTACTGGTTAGCAGAATGAATCACCGATACGCGAGCGAACGTGAAGCGACTGCTGCT
GCAAAACGTCTGCGACCTGAGCAACAACATGAATGGTCTTCGGTTTCCGTGTTTCGTAAAGTCTGGAAAC
GCGGAAGTCCCCTACGTGCTGCTGAAGTTGCCCGCAACAGAGAGTGGAACCAACCGGTGATACCACGATA
CTATGACTGAGAGTCAACGCCATGAGCGGCCTCATTTCTTATTCTGAGTTACAACAGTCCGCACCGCTGT
CCGGTAGCTCCTTCCGGTGGGCGCGGGGCATGACTATCGTCGCCGCACTTATGACTGTCTTCTTTATCAT
GCAACTCGTAGGACAGGTGCCGGCAGCGCCCAACAGTCCCCCGGCCACGGGGCCTGCCACCATACCCACG
CCGAAACAAGCGCCCTGCACCATTATGTTCCGGATCTGCATCGCAGGATGCTGCTGGCTACCCTGTGGAA
CACCTACATCTGTATTAACGAAGCGCTAACCGTTTTTATCAGGCTCTGGGAGGCAGAATAAATGATCATA
TCGTCAATTATTACCTCCACGGGGAGAGCCTGAGCAAACTGGCCTCAGGCATTTGAGAAGCACACGGTCA
CACTGCTTCCGGTAGTCAATAAACCGGTAAACCAGCAATAGACATAAGCGGCTATTTAACGACCCTGCCC
TGAACCGACGACCGGGTCGAATTTGCTTTCGAATTTCTGCCATTCATCCGCTTATTATCACTTATTCAGG
CGTAGCACCAGGCGTTTAAGGGCACCAATAACTGCCTTAAAAAAATTACGCCCCGCCCTGCCACTCATCG
CAGTACTGTTGTAATTCATTAAGCATTCTGCCGACATGGAAGCCATCACAGACGGCATGATGAACCTGAA
TCGCCAGCGGCATCAGCACCTTGTCGCCTTGCGTATAATATTTGCCCATGGTGAAAACGGGGGCGAAGAA
GTTGTCCATATTGGCCACGTTTAAATCAAAACTGGTGAAACTCACCCAGGGATTGGCTGAGACGAAAAAC
ATATTCTCAATAAACCCTTTAGGGAAATAGGCCAGGTTTTCACCGTAACACGCCACATCTTGCGAATATA
TGTGTAGAAACTGCCGGAAATCGTCGTGGTATTCACTCCAGAGCGATGAAAACGTTTCAGTTTGCTCATG
GAAAACGGTGTAACAAGGGTGAACACTATCCCATATCACCAGCTCACCGTCTTTCATTGCCATACG
