>Addgene plasmid #35947 | pAC-4CL1 | addgene partial sequence | sequence record 47566 | pBRrevBam 5'-GGTGATGTCGGCGATATAGG-3'
ATGCGTCCGGCGTAGAGGATCCCCGACTGGAAAGCGGGCAGTGAGCGCAACGCAATTAATGTGAGTTAGC
TCACTCATTAGGCACCCCAGGCTTTACACTTTATGCTTCCGGCTCGTATGTTGTGTGGAATTGTGAGCGT
CTAGAGCGCCCGGGGAATTCCCATGGAGGAGGATTACAAAATGGCGCCACAAGAACAAGCAGTTTCTCAG
GTGATGGAGAAACAGAGCAACAACAACAACAGTGACGTCATTTTCCGATCAAAGTTACCGGATATTTACA
TCCCGAACCACCTATCTCTCCACGACTACATCTTCCAAAACATCTCCGAATTCGCCACTAAGCCTTGCCT
AATCAACGGACCAACCGGCCACGTGTACACTTACTCCGACGTCCACGTCATCTCCCGCCAAATCGCCGCC
AATTTTCACAAACTCGGCGTTAACCAAAACGACGTCGTCATGCTCCTCCTCCCAAACTGTCCCGAATTCG
TCCTCTCTTTCCTCGCCGCCTCCTTCCGCGGCGCAACCGCCACCGCCGCAAACCCTTTCTTCACTCCGGC
GGAGATAGCTAAACAAGCCAAAGCCTCCAACNCCAAACTCATAATCACCGAAGCTCGTTACGTCGACAAA
ATCAAACCACTTCAAAACGACGACGGAGTAGTCATCGTCTGCATCGACGACAACGAATCCGTGCCAATCC
CTGAAGGCTGCCTCCGCTTCACCGAGTTGACTCAGTCGACAACCGAGGCATCAG
